Addgene plasmid #87003: IDP253
Purpose: plasmid for cell culture expression of SYNseq components
Depositing lab: Anthony Zador. Depositing organization: Cold Spring Harbor Laboratory. Publication: Using high-throughput barcode sequencing to efficiently map connectomes. Peikon ID, Kebschull JM, Vagin VV, Ravens DI, Sun YC, Brouzes E, Correa IR Jr, Bressan D, Zador AM. Nucleic Acids Res. 2017 Jul 7;45(12):e115. doi: 10.1093/nar/gkx292. PubMed 28449067.
Backbone
  Vector backbone: unknown
  Vector type: Mammalian Expression, Synthetic Biology
Growth in bacteria
  Bacterial resistance: Kanamycin, 50 μg/mL
  Growth temperature: 37°C
  Growth strain: DH5alpha
  Copy number: High Copy
Gene/Insert
  Gene/Insert name: preCLAP
  Species: M. musculus (mouse)
  Promoter: EF1a
  Tag / fusion protein: GFP11 (N terminal on insert)
  Cloning method: Gibson Cloning
  Sequencing primers: 5′ EF1a-F
Terms and licenses: Academic/Nonprofit Terms; Industry Terms: Not Available to Industry
How to cite: IDP253 was a gift from Anthony Zador (Addgene plasmid # 87003 ; http://n2t.net/addgene:87003 ; RRID:Addgene_87003)
