[The description below was written by a language model from this plasmid's Addgene catalogue record and pLannotate feature annotations shown in this document.]
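Description:
IDP253 is a 6,860-nt mammalian expression plasmid made for cell-culture expression of a SYNseq component, part of a barcode-sequencing approach to mapping neuronal connectivity. The backbone is listed as unknown. The annotated layout shows a high-copy ColE1/pUC-type origin, an f1 origin, and a Tn5 NeoR/KanR gene placed behind tandem bacterial (AmpR) and SV40 early promoters and followed by an HSV TK polyadenylation signal. This dual-promoter arrangement gives kanamycin selection in E. coli and would in principle allow G418 selection in mammalian cells.

The payload, called preCLAP in the record and attributed to mouse, is driven by the strong constitutive human EF-1α promoter and terminated by an SV40 poly(A) signal. The feature table suggests a composite fusion protein. It begins with a short N-terminal segment matching the C. elegans integrin pat-3, which may be a signal sequence, although the record does not say so. This is followed by a CLIP-tag, which is an alkyltransferase variant that reacts covalently with benzylcytosine substrates. Next come a fragment of human CD4, a short fragment of bacteriophage lambda N protein, and a C-terminal piece matching neurexin-1β. Lambda N peptide is commonly used to tether RNAs carrying boxB hairpins, and neurexin is a presynaptic adhesion protein. The design is therefore consistent with a presynaptic, surface-displayed carrier that binds barcode RNA and can be chemically crosslinked through the CLIP-tag, but this interpretation goes beyond what the catalogue fields state. The catalogue also lists an N-terminal GFP11 tag, the small strand of split GFP, which was not picked up as a feature. Stretches of the coding region between the annotated fragments are likewise unannotated.
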