Features (pLannotate 1.2.2; 17 found; start..end, strand, type, name):
     39..105     +  CDS            small t antigen (fragment): SV40 (simian virus 40) small t antigen
    112..1290    +  promoter       EF-1α promoter: strong constitutive promoter for human elongation factor EF-1α
   1316..1402    +  CDS            pat-3 (fragment): PAT3_CAEEL - Experimental evidence at protein level: Swiss-Prot protein existence level 1. Integrin alpha ina-1/beta pat-3 is a receptor for laminin. Integrin alpha pat-2/beta pat-3 recognizes the sequence R-G-D in its ligands (Probable). Plays a role in cell migration, morphogenesis and probably in cell-cell interactions (PubMed:19023419, PubMed:17326220, PubMed:23283987). During gonad morphogenesis, involved in distal tip cell (DTC)-mediated guidance of gonad elongation, in maintaining their sharp tapering morphology and in their migration (PubMed:19023419). Component of an integrin containi
   1529..2074    +  CDS            CLIP-tag™: human O6-alkylguanine-DNA-alkyltransferase variant that forms covalent bonds with benzylcytosine derivatives fast-reacting variant, optimized for mammalian expression
   2096..2767    +  CDS            CD4 (fragment): CD4_HUMAN - Experimental evidence at protein level: Swiss-Prot protein existence level 1. (Microbial infection) Primary receptor for human immunodeficiency virus-1 (HIV-1) (PubMed:2214026, PubMed:16331979, PubMed:9641677, PubMed:12089508). Down-regulated by HIV-1 Vpu (PubMed:17346169). Acts as a receptor for Human Herpes virus 7/HHV-7 (PubMed:7909607). From Homo sapiens (Human).
   2849..2914    +  CDS            N (fragment): REGN_LAMBD - Experimental evidence at protein level: Swiss-Prot protein existence level 1. Plays a role as a transcriptional antitermination factor that allows the virus to initiate its lytic phase. Activates expression of the delayed viral early genes by modifying host RNA polymerase (RNAP) into a form that is resistant to termination signals. This antitermination function requires the host NusA protein which serves to stabilize the interaction between antitermination protein N and host RNA polymerase. From Escherichia phage lambda (Bacteriophage lambda).
   3386..3523    +  CDS            NRXN1 (fragment): NRX1B_BOVIN - Experimental evidence at protein level: Swiss-Prot protein existence level 1. Neuronal cell surface protein that may be involved in cell recognition and cell adhesion by forming intracellular junctions through binding to neuroligins. May play a role in formation or maintenance of synaptic junctions. May mediate intracellular signaling. May play a role in angiogenesis (By similarity). From Bos taurus (Bovine).
   3542..3625    +  CDS            large T antigen (fragment): large T antigen from SV40 (simian virus 40)
   3648..3769    +  polyA_signal   SV40 poly(A) signal: SV40 polyadenylation signal
   3803..4231    -  rep_origin     f1 ori (sequence partly withheld): f1 bacteriophage origin of replication; arrow indicates direction of (+) strand synthesis
   4258..4362    +  promoter       AmpR promoter: bla
   4364..4721    +  promoter       SV40 promoter: SV40 enhancer and early promoter
   4756..5550    +  CDS            NeoR/KanR: aminoglycoside phosphotransferase from Tn5; aph(3')-II (or nptII); confers resistance to neomycin, kanamycin, and G418 (Geneticin®)
   5571..5723    +  CDS            ble (fragment): BLE_KLEPN - Experimental evidence at protein level: Swiss-Prot protein existence level 1. Binding protein with a strong affinity to the bleomycin family of antibiotics. Binds to CL990; an antimitotic-antibiotic compound. From Klebsiella pneumoniae.
   5782..5829    +  polyA_signal   HSV TK poly(A) signal: herpes simplex virus thymidine kinase polyadenylation signal (Cole and Stacy, 1985)
   5920..5936    -  polyA_signal   bGH poly(A) signal (fragment): bovine growth hormone polyadenylation signal
   6158..6746    +  rep_origin     ori: high-copy-number ColE1/pMB1/pBR322/pUC origin of replication
>Addgene plasmid #87003 | IDP253 | addgene full sequence | sequence record 173030 | Addgene NGS Result
TAGTTATTAATCCTGCAGGACGCGTAAGCTTTGCAAAGATGGATAAAGTTTTAAACAGAGAGGAATCTTT
GCAGCTAATGGACCTTCTAGGTCTTGAAAGGAGTGGGAATTGGCTCCGGTGCCCGTCAGTGGGCAGAGCG
CACATCGCCCACAGTCCCCGAGAAGTTGGGGGGAGGGGTCGGCAATTGAACCGGTGCCTAGAGAAGGTGG
CGCGGGGTAAACTGGGAAAGTGATGTCGTGTACTGGCTCCGCCTTTTTCCCGAGGGTGGGGGAGAACCGT
ATATAAGTGCAGTAGTCGCCGTGAACGTTCTTTTTCGCAACGGGTTTGCCGCCAGAACACAGGTAAGTGC
CGTGTGTGGTTCCCGCGGGCCTGGCCTCTTTACGGGTTATGGCCCTTGCGTGCCTTGAATTACTTCCACC
TGGCTGCAGTACGTGATTCTTGATCCCGAGCTTCGGGTTGGAAGTGGGTGGGAGAGTTCGAGGCCTTGCG
CTTAAGGAGCCCCTTCGCCTCGTGCTTGAGTTGAGGCCTGGCCTGGGCGCTGGGGCCGCCGCGTGCGAAT
CTGGTGGCACCTTCGCGCCTGTCTCGCTGCTTTCGATAAGTCTCTAGCCATTTAAAATTTTTGATGACCT
GCTGCGACGCTTTTTTTCTGGCAAGATAGTCTTGTAAATGCGGGCCAAGATCTGCACACTGGTATTTCGG
TTTTTGGGGCCGCGGGCGGCGACGGGGCCCGTGCGTCCCAGCGCACATGTTCGGCGAGGCGGGGCCTGCG
AGCGCGGCCACCGAGAATCGGACGGGGGTAGTCTCAAGCTGGCCGGCCTGCTCTGGTGCCTGGCCTCGCG
CCGCCGTGTATCGCCCCGCCCTGGGCGGCAAGGCTGGCCCGGTCGGCACCAGTTGCGTGAGCGGAAAGAT
GGCCGCTTCCCGGCCCTGCTGCAGGGAGCTCAAAATGGAGGACGCGGCGCTCGGGAGAGCGGGCGGGTGA
GTCACCCACACAAAGGAAAAGGGCCTTTCCGTCCTCAGCCGTCGCTTCATGTGACTCCACGGAGTACCGG
GCGCCGTCCAGGCACCTCGATTAGTTCTCGAGCTTTTGGAGTACGTCGTCTTTAGGTTGGGGGGAGGGGT
TTTATGCGATGGAGTTTCCCCACACTGAGTGGGTGGAGACTGAAGTTAGGCCAGCTTGGCACTTGATGTA
ATTCTCCTTGGAATTTGCCCTTTTTGAGTTTGGATCTTGGTTCATTCTCAAGCCTCAGACAGTGGTTCAA
AGTTTTTTTCTTCCATTTCAGGTGTCGTGAGGTACGACCACCGCCTAGGGCCACCATGCCACCTTCTACT
AGTCTTTTGTTGCTTGCTGCACTTCTCCCCTTCGCTCTTCCCGCTTCAGATTGGAAGACAGGAGAAGTCA
CCGCTTCCCGCGACCACATGGTGCTGCACGAATATGTGAACGCTGCTGGCATCACAGGCGGTGGCGGATC
TGGCGGCGGTGGTAGCGTCGACGAACAAAAACTCATCTCAGAAGAGGATCTACAATTCATGGACAAAGAC
TGCGAAATGAAGCGCACCACCCTGGATAGCCCTCTGGGCAAGCTGGAACTGTCTGGGTGCGAACAGGGCC
TGCACCGTATCATCTTCCTGGGCAAAGGAACATCTGCCGCCGACGCCGTGGAAGTGCCTGCCCCAGCCGC
CGTGCTGGGCGGACCAGAGCCACTGATCCAGGCCACCGCCTGGCTCAACGCCTACTTTCACCAGCCTGAG
GCCATCGAGGAGTTCCCTGTGCCAGCCCTGCACCACCCAGTGTTCCAGCAGGAGAGCTTTACCCGCCAGG
TGCTGTGGAAACTGCTGAAAGTGGTGAAGTTCGGAGAGGTCATCAGCGAGAGCCACCTGGCCGCCCTGGT
GGGCAATCCCGCCGCCACCGCCGCCGTGAACACCGCCCTGGACGGAAATCCCGTGCCCATTCTGATCCCC
TGCCACCGGGTGGTGCAGGGCGACAGCGACGTGGGGCCCTACCTGGGCGGGCTCGCCGTGAAAGAGTGGC
TGCTGGCCCACGAGGGCCACAGACTGGGCAAGCCTGGGCTGGGTGGCGGTGGCGGATCTGTCGACTTTCA
GAAAGCTAGCTCTATTGTTTATAAGAAGGAGGGGGAACAGGTGGAGTTCAGTTTCCCATTGGCCTTCACA
GTCGAGAAGCTCACAGGATCAGGAGAGTTGTGGTGGCAGGCCGAAAGAGCCTCCTCCAGCAAGAGTTGGA
TCACTTTTGATCTGAAAAACAAAGAAGTGAGCGTGAAGAGAGTCACACAGGACCCTAAGCTGCAGATGGG
CAAGAAGTTGCCTTTGCACTTGACACTCCCCCAAGCCCTGCCCCAGTATGCTGGCTCCGGGAACCTCACC
CTCGCCTTGGAGGCTAAGACCGGAAAGTTGCATCAGGAGGTCAACCTCGTGGTGATGAGGGCAACACAGC
TGCAGAAGAACCTGACCTGCGAAGTGTGGGGTCCCACCTCACCTAAACTGATGCTGTCTCTGAAGCTGGA
GAATAAGGAGGCTAAAGTCAGTAAAAGAGAGAAGGCTGTGTGGGTCCTTAACCCGGAGGCAGGGATGTGG
CAGTGTCTTCTTAGCGACTCTGGACAGGTGCTGCTGGAGAGCAACATCAAGGTGCTTCCTACTTGGTCAA
CACCAGTACAGCCGATGGCCCTGATCGTACTCGGGGGAGTCGCCGGCCTGCTTCTGTTTATCGGCCTGGG
CATCTTCTTCTGCGTACGCTACAAGTATCGCAACAGGGATGAGGGATCTAGCGCTCCACCGCTCGACGGA
GCCGGAGCTGGCGCTGGAGCTGGAGCCGGAGCTGGCGGTCTAGCCACCATGGACGCACAAACACGACGAC
GTGAGCGTCGCGCTGAGAAACAAGCTCAATGGAAAGCTGCAAACCCACCGCTCGACGGAGCCGGAGCTGG
CGCTGGAGCTGGAGCCGGAGCTGGCGGTCTAGCCACCATGGACGCACAAACACGACGACGTGAGCGTCGC
GCTGAGAAACAAGCTCAATGGAAAGCTGCAAACCCACCGCTCGACGGAGCCGGAGCTGGCGCTGGAGCTG
GAGCCGGAGCTGGCGGTCTAGCCACCATGGACGCACAAACACGACGACGTGAGCGTCGCGCTGAGAAACA
AGCTCAATGGAAAGCTGCAAACCCACCGCTCGACGGAGCCGGAGCTGGCGCTGGAGCTGGAGCCGGAGCT
GGCGGTCTAGCCACCATGGACGCACAAACACGACGACGTGAGCGTCGCGCTGAGAAACAAGCTCAATGGA
AAGCTGCAAACCCACCGCTCGAGCCACCGCTCGACGGAGCCGGAGCTGGCGCTGGAGCTGGAGCCGGAGC
TGGCGGTCTAGCCACCCCACCGAGCGCTTACCACGTTGACGAATCTAGGAACTATATCAGTAACAGTGCT
CAGAGTAATGGCGCCGTGGTTAAAGAGAAACAGCCCTCCAGCGCCAAATCAGCAAACAAAAACAAGAAAA
ACAAGGATAAAGAGTACTACGTATAGGCGGCCGCGACTCTAGATCATAATCAGCCATACCACATTTGTAG
AGGTTTTACTTGCTTTAAAAAACCTCCCACACCTCCCCCTGAACCTGAAACATAAAATGAATGCAATTGT
TGTTGTTAACTTGTTTATTGCAGCTTATAATGGTTACAAATAAAGCAATAGCATCACAAATTTCACAAAT
AAAGCATTTTTTTCACTGCATTCTAGTTGTGGTTTGTCCAAACTCATCAATGTATCTTAAGGCGTAAATT
GTAAGCGTTAATATTTTGTTAAAATTCGCGTTAAATTTTTGTTAAATCAGCTCATTTTTTAACCAATAGG
CCGAAATCGGCAAAATCCCTTATAAATCAAAAGAATAGACCGAGATAGGGT
[37 nt withheld, positions 3902-3938]
AAAGAACGTGGACTCCAACGTCAAAGG
[49 nt withheld, positions 3966-4014]
T
[91 nt withheld, positions 4016-4106]
G
[124 nt withheld, positions 4108-4231]
CAGGTGGCACTTTTCGGGGAAATGTGCGCGGAACCCCTATTTGTTTATTTTTCTAAATACATTCAAATAT
GTATCCGCTCATGAGACAATAACCCTGATAAATGCTTCAATAATATTGAAAAAGGAAGAGTCCTGAGGCG
GAAAGAACCAGCTGTGGAATGTGTGTCAGTTAGGGTGTGGAAAGTCCCCAGGCTCCCCAGCAGGCAGAAG
TATGCAAAGCATGCATCTCAATTAGTCAGCAACCAGGTGTGGAAAGTCCCCAGGCTCCCCAGCAGGCAGA
AGTATGCAAAGCATGCATCTCAATTAGTCAGCAACCATAGTCCCGCCCCTAACTCCGCCCATCCCGCCCC
TAACTCCGCCCAGTTCCGCCCATTCTCCGCCCCATGGCTGACTAATTTTTTTTATTTATGCAGAGGCCGA
GGCCGCCTCGGCCTCTGAGCTATTCCAGAAGTAGTGAGGAGGCTTTTTTGGAGGCCTAGGCTTTTGCAAA
GATCGATCAAGAGACAGGATGAGGATCGTTTCGCATGATTGAACAAGATGGATTGCACGCAGGTTCTCCG
GCCGCTTGGGTGGAGAGGCTATTCGGCTATGACTGGGCACAACAGACAATCGGCTGCTCTGATGCCGCCG
TGTTCCGGCTGTCAGCGCAGGGGCGCCCGGTTCTTTTTGTCAAGACCGACCTGTCCGGTGCCCTGAATGA
ACTGCAAGACGAGGCAGCGCGGCTATCGTGGCTGGCCACGACGGGCGTTCCTTGCGCAGCTGTGCTCGAC
GTTGTCACTGAAGCGGGAAGGGACTGGCTGCTATTGGGCGAAGTGCCGGGGCAGGATCTCCTGTCATCTC
ACCTTGCTCCTGCCGAGAAAGTATCCATCATGGCTGATGCAATGCGGCGGCTGCATACGCTTGATCCGGC
TACCTGCCCATTCGACCACCAAGCGAAACATCGCATCGAGCGAGCACGTACTCGGATGGAAGCCGGTCTT
GTCGATCAGGATGATCTGGACGAAGAGCATCAGGGGCTCGCGCCAGCCGAACTGTTCGCCAGGCTCAAGG
CGAGCATGCCCGACGGCGAGGATCTCGTCGTGACCCATGGCGATGCCTGCTTGCCGAATATCATGGTGGA
AAATGGCCGCTTTTCTGGATTCATCGACTGTGGCCGGCTGGGTGTGGCGGACCGCTATCAGGACATAGCG
TTGGCTACCCGTGATATTGCTGAAGAGCTTGGCGGCGAATGGGCTGACCGCTTCCTCGTGCTTTACGGTA
TCGCCGCTCCCGATTCGCAGCGCATCGCCTTCTATCGCCTTCTTGACGAGTTCTTCTGAGCGGGACTCTG
GGGTTCGAAATGACCGACCAAGCGACGCCCAACCTGCCATCACGAGATTTCGATTCCACCGCCGCCTTCT
ATGAAAGGTTGGGCTTCGGAATCGTTTTCCGGGACGCCGGCTGGATGATCCTCCAGCGCGGGGATCTCAT
GCTGGAGTTCTTCGCCCACCCTAGGGGGAGGCTAACTGAAACACGGAAGGAGACAATACCGGAAGGAACC
CGCGCTATGACGGCAATAAAAAGACAGAATAAAACGCACGGTGTTGGGTCGTTTGTTCATAAACGCGGGG
TTCGGTCCCAGGGCTGGCACTCTGTCGATACCCCACCGAGACCCCATTGGGGCCAATACGCCCGCGTTTC
TTCCTTTTCCCCACCCCACCCCCCAAGTTCGGGTGAAGGCCCAGGGCTCGCAGCCAACGTCGGGGCGGCA
GGCCCTGCCATAGCCTCAGGTTACTCATATATACTTTAGATTGATTTAAAACTTCATTTTTAATTTAAAA
GGATCTAGGTGAAGATCCTTTTTGATAATCTCATGACCAAAATCCCTTAACGTGAGTTTTCGTTCCACTG
AGCGTCAGACCCCGTAGAAAAGATCAAAGGATCTTCTTGAGATCCTTTTTTTCTGCGCGTAATCTGCTGC
TTGCAAACAAAAAAACCACCGCTACCAGCGGTGGTTTGTTTGCCGGATCAAGAGCTACCAACTCTTTTTC
CGAAGGTAACTGGCTTCAGCAGAGCGCAGATACCAAATACTGTTCTTCTAGTGTAGCCGTAGTTAGGCCA
CCACTTCAAGAACTCTGTAGCACCGCCTACATACCTCGCTCTGCTAATCCTGTTACCAGTGGCTGCTGCC
AGTGGCGATAAGTCGTGTCTTACCGGGTTGGACTCAAGACGATAGTTACCGGATAAGGCGCAGCGGTCGG
GCTGAACGGGGGGTTCGTGCACACAGCCCAGCTTGGAGCGAACGACCTACACCGAACTGAGATACCTACA
GCGTGAGCTATGAGAAAGCGCCACGCTTCCCGAAGGGAGAAAGGCGGACAGGTATCCGGTAAGCGGCAGG
GTCGGAACAGGAGAGCGCACGAGGGAGCTTCCAGGGGGAAACGCCTGGTATCTTTATAGTCCTGTCGGGT
TTCGCCACCTCTGACTTGAGCGTCGATTTTTGTGATGCTCGTCAGGGGGGCGGAGCCTATGGAAAAACGC
CAGCAACGCGGCCTTTTTACGGTTCCTGGCCTTTTGCTGGCCTTTTGCTCACATGTTCTTTCCTGCGTTA
TCCCCTGATTCTGTGGATAACCGTATTACCGCCATGCAT
